>Addgene plasmid #44372 | pUC-UAS1B8-TEF(504) | depositor full sequence | sequence record 60451 | pUC-UAS1B8-TEF(504) sequence 4056 bps
TCGCGCGTTTCGGTGATGACGGTGAAAACCTCTGACACATGCAGCTCCCGGAGACGGTCACAGCTTGTCT
GTAAGCGGATGCCGGGAGCAGACAAGCCCGTCAGGGCGCGTCAGCGGGTGTTGGCGGGTGTCGGGGCTGG
CTTAACTATGCGGCATCAGAGCAGATTGTACTGAGAGTGCACCATATGCGGTGTGAAATACCGCACAGAT
GCGTAAGGAGAAAATACCGCATCAGGCGCCATTCGCCATTCAGGCTGCGCAACTGTTGGGAAGGGCGATC
GGTGCGGGCCTCTTCGCTATTACGCCAGCTGGCGAAAGGGGGATGTGCTGCAAGGCGATTAAGTTGGGTA
ACGCCAGGGTTTTCCCAGTCACGACGTTGTAAAACGACGGCCAGTTTCGAAGGTACCCGAATTCCTGAGG
TGTCTCACAAGTGCCGTGCAGTCCCGCCCCCACTTGCTTCTCTTTGTGTGTAGTGTACGTACATTATCGA
GACCGTTGTTCCCGCCCACCTCGATCCGGTCTAGACTGAGGTGTCTCACAAGTGCCGTGCAGTCCCGCCC
CCACTTGCTTCTCTTTGTGTGTAGTGTACGTACATTATCGAGACCGTTGTTCCCGCCCACCTCGATCCGG
GGATCCCTGAGGTGTCTCACAAGTGCCGTGCAGTCCCGCCCCCACTTGCTTCTCTTTGTGTGTAGTGTAC
GTACATTATCGAGACCGTTGTTCCCGCCCACCTCGATCCGGGTCGACCTGAGGTGTCTCACAAGTGCCGT
GCAGTCCCGCCCCCACTTGCTTCTCTTTGTGTGTAGTGTACGTACATTATCGAGACCGTTGTTCCCGCCC
ACCTCGATCCGGGAGCTCCTGAGGTGTCTCACAAGTGCCGTGCAGTCCCGCCCCCACTTGCTTCTCTTTG
TGTGTAGTGTACGTACATTATCGAGACCGTTGTTCCCGCCCACCTCGATCCGGTCTAGACTGAGGTGTCT
CACAAGTGCCGTGCAGTCCCGCCCCCACTTGCTTCTCTTTGTGTGTAGTGTACGTACATTATCGAGACCG
TTGTTCCCGCCCACCTCGATCCGGGGATCCCTGAGGTGTCTCACAAGTGCCGTGCAGTCCCGCCCCCACT
TGCTTCTCTTTGTGTGTAGTGTACGTACATTATCGAGACCGTTGTTCCCGCCCACCTCGATCCGGGTCGA
CCTGAGGTGTCTCACAAGTGCCGTGCAGTCCCGCCCCCACTTGCTTCTCTTTGTGTGTAGTGTACGTACA
TTATCGAGACCGTTGTTCCCGCCCACCTCGATCCGGGCATGCCTGCAGAAGCTTATGTCCCAACTTGCCA
AATTAAAACCGTGCGAATTTTCAAAATAAACTTTGGCAAAGAGGCTGCAAAGGAGGGGCTGGTGAGGGCG
TCTGGAAGTCGACCAGAGACCGGGTTGGCGGCGCATTTGTGTCCCAAAAAACAGCCCCAATTGCCCCAAT
TGACCCCAAATTGACCCAGTAGCGGGCCCAACCCCGGCGAGAGCCCCCTTCTCCCCACATATCAAACCTC
CCCCGGTTCCCACACTTGCCGTTAAGGGCGTAGGGTACTGCAGTCTGGAATCTACGCTTGTTCAGACTTT
GTACTAGTTTCTTTGTCTGGCCATCCGGGTAACCCATGCCGGACGCAAAATAGACTACTGAAAATTTTTT
TGCTTTGTGGTTGGGACTTTAGCCAAGGGTATAAAAGACCACCGTCCCCGAATTACCTTTCCTCTTCTTT
TCTCTCTCTCCTTGTCAACTCACACCCGAAATCGTTAAGCATTTCCTTCTGAGTATAAGAATCATTCAAA
GGCGCGCCATCATGGTCATAGCTGTTTCCTGTGTGAAATTGTTATCCGCTCACAATTCCACACAACATAC
GAGCCGGAAGCATAAAGTGTAAAGCCTGGGGTGCCTAATGAGTGAGCTAACTCACATTAATTGCGTTGCG
CTCACTGCCCGCTTTCCAGTCGGGAAACCTGTCGTGCCAGCTGCATTAATGAATCGGCCAACGCGCGGGG
AGAGGCGGTTTGCGTATTGGGCGCTCTTCCGCTTCCTCGCTCACTGACTCGCTGCGCTCGGTCGTTCGGC
TGCGGCGAGCGGTATCAGCTCACTCAAAGGCGGTAATACGGTTATCCACAGAATCAGGGGATAACGCAGG
AAAGAACATGTGAGCAAAAGGCCAGCAAAAGGCCAGGAACCGTAAAAAGGCCGCGTTGCTGGCGTTTTTC
CATAGGCTCCGCCCCCCTGACGAGCATCACAAAAATCGACGCTCAAGTCAGAGGTGGCGAAACCCGACAG
GACTATAAAGATACCAGGCGTTTCCCCCTGGAAGCTCCCTCGTGCGCTCTCCTGTTCCGACCCTGCCGCT
TACCGGATACCTGTCCGCCTTTCTCCCTTCGGGAAGCGTGGCGCTTTCTCATAGCTCACGCTGTAGGTAT
CTCAGTTCGGTGTAGGTCGTTCGCTCCAAGCTGGGCTGTGTGCACGAACCCCCCGTTCAGCCCGACCGCT
GCGCCTTATCCGGTAACTATCGTCTTGAGTCCAACCCGGTAAGACACGACTTATCGCCACTGGCAGCAGC
CACTGGTAACAGGATTAGCAGAGCGAGGTATGTAGGCGGTGCTACAGAGTTCTTGAAGTGGTGGCCTAAC
TACGGCTACACTAGAAGGACAGTATTTGGTATCTGCGCTCTGCTGAAGCCAGTTACCTTCGGAAAAAGAG
TTGGTAGCTCTTGATCCGGCAAACAAACCACCGCTGGTAGCGGTGGTTTTTTTGTTTGCAAGCAGCAGAT
TACGCGCAGAAAAAAAGGATCTCAAGAAGATCCTTTGATCTTTTCTACGGGGTCTGACGCTCAGTGGAAC
GAAAACTCACGTTAAGGGATTTTGGTCATGAGATTATCAAAAAGGATCTTCACCTAGATCCTTTTAAATT
AAAAATGAAGTTTTAAATCAATCTAAAGTATATATGAGTAAACTTGGTCTGACAGTTACCAATGCTTAAT
CAGTGAGGCACCTATCTCAGCGATCTGTCTATTTCGTTCATCCATAGTTGCCTGACTCCCCGTCGTGTAG
ATAACTACGATACGGGAGGGCTTACCATCTGGCCCCAGTGCTGCAATGATACCGCGAGACCCACGCTCAC
CGGCTCCAGATTTATCAGCAATAAACCAGCCAGCCGGAAGGGCCGAGCGCAGAAGTGGTCCTGCAACTTT
ATCCGCCTCCATCCAGTCTATTAATTGTTGCCGGGAAGCTAGAGTAAGTAGTTCGCCAGTTAATAGTTTG
CGCAACGTTGTTGCCATTGCTACAGGCATCGTGGTGTCACGCTCGTCGTTTGGTATGGCTTCATTCAGCT
CCGGTTCCCAACGATCAAGGCGAGTTACATGATCCCCCATGTTGTGCAAAAAAGCGGTTAGCTCCTTCGG
TCCTCCGATCGTTGTCAGAAGTAAGTTGGCCGCAGTGTTATCACTCATGGTTATGGCAGCACTGCATAAT
TCTCTTACTGTCATGCCATCCGTAAGATGCTTTTCTGTGACTGGTGAGTACTCAACCAAGTCATTCTGAG
AATAGTGTATGCGGCGACCGAGTTGCTCTTGCCCGGCGTCAATACGGGATAATACCGCGCCACATAGCAG
AACTTTAAAAGTGCTCATCATTGGAAAACGTTCTTCGGGGCGAAAACTCTCAAGGATCTTACCGCTGTTG
AGATCCAGTTCGATGTAACCCACTCGTGCACCCAACTGATCTTCAGCATCTTTTACTTTCACCAGCGTTT
CTGGGTGAGCAAAAACAGGAAGGCAAAATGCCGCAAAAAAGGGAATAAGGGCGACACGGAAATGTTGAAT
ACTCATACTCTTCCTTTTTCAATATTATTGAAGCATTTATCAGGGTTATTGTCTCATGAGCGGATACATA
TTTGAATGTATTTAGAAAAATAAACAAATAGGGGTTCCGCGCACATTTCCCCGAAAAGTGCCACCTGACG
TCTAAGAAACCATTATTATCATGACATTAACCTATAAAAATAGGCGTATCACGAGGCCCTTTCGTC
Features (pLannotate 1.2.2; 10 found; start..end, strand, type, name):
    137..236     +  misc_feature   bom (fragment): basis of mobility region from pBR322
    242..395     -  CDS            lacZα (fragment): LacZα fragment of β-galactosidase; lacZ fragment
   1859..1875    -  protein_bind   lac operator: The lac repressor binds to the lac operator to inhibit transcription in E. coli. This inhibition can be relieved by adding lactose or isopropyl-β-D-thiogalactopyranoside (IPTG). lac repressor encoded by lacI
   1883..1913    -  promoter       lac promoter: promoter for the E. coli lac operon
   1928..1949    -  protein_bind   CAP binding site: CAP binding activates transcription in the presence of cAMP. E. coli catabolite activator protein
   1962..2054    -  CDS            lacI (fragment): lac repressor; lacI; The lac repressor binds to the lac operator to inhibit transcription in E. coli. This inhibition can be relieved by adding lactose or isopropyl-β-D-thiogalactopyranoside (IPTG).
   2237..2825    -  rep_origin     ori: high-copy-number ColE1/pMB1/pBR322/pUC origin of replication
   2996..3856    -  CDS            AmpR: β-lactamase; bla; confers resistance to ampicillin, carbenicillin, and related antibiotics
   3857..3961    -  promoter       AmpR promoter: bla
   4056..35      +  CDS            rop (fragment) (across the origin): Rop protein, which maintains plasmids at low copy number; rop
