[The description below was written by a language model from this plasmid's Addgene catalogue record and pLannotate feature annotations shown in this document.]
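Description:
pUC-UAS1B8-TEF(504) is a 4,056 bp cloning and storage plasmid built on an unmodified pUC19 backbone that carries a synthetic hybrid promoter for the oleaginous yeast Yarrowia lipolytica. It is propagated in E. coli at high copy number from the pUC-type ColE1/pMB1 origin and selected with ampicillin through the β-lactamase gene (AmpR) and its native promoter. The remaining annotated features are standard pUC19 remnants: the lac promoter, lac operator and CAP binding site, plus fragments of lacZα, lacI, rop and the bom region. The annotated lacZα fragment is separated from the lac promoter and operator by an unannotated gap of roughly 1.4 kb. This is consistent with the insert sitting in the polylinker and interrupting the α-peptide region, although the feature table does not label the insert itself.

The payload is the 1,433 bp UAS1B8-TEF(504) promoter, cloned between BstBI and AscI sites that both remain intact, so the element can be excised and moved into other vectors. The name indicates a hybrid design in which eight copies of the UAS1B upstream activating sequence are joined to a 504 bp version of the Y. lipolytica TEF promoter. Stacking upstream enhancer elements on a core promoter in this way is used to tune transcriptional strength. No downstream reporter, coding sequence, terminator, yeast replication origin or yeast selection marker is recorded, so the plasmid is a source of the promoter part rather than a yeast expression vector. It is catalogued under bacterial expression and synthetic biology. It belongs to work on tuning gene expression in Y. lipolytica with hybrid promoters. The depositor notes that minor discrepancies between the quality-control sequence and the deposited sequence should not affect function.
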