Addgene plasmid #44372: pUC-UAS1B8-TEF(504)
Depositing lab: Hal Alper. Depositing organization: University of Texas at Austin. Publication: Tuning gene expression in Yarrowia lipolytica by a hybrid promoter approach. Blazeck J, Liu L, Redden H, Alper H. Appl Environ Microbiol. 2011 Nov;77(22):7905-14. doi: 10.1128/AEM.05763-11. Epub 2011 Sep 16. PubMed 21926196.
Backbone
  Vector backbone: pUC19
  Backbone size w/o insert (bp): 2623
  Total vector size (bp): 4056
  Modifications to backbone: None
  Vector type: Bacterial Expression, Synthetic Biology
Growth in bacteria
  Bacterial resistance: Ampicillin, 100 μg/mL
  Growth temperature: 37°C
  Growth strain: DH10B
  Copy number: High Copy
Gene/Insert
  Gene/Insert name: UAS1B8-TEF(504) promoter
  Species: Yarrowia lipolytica
  Insert size (bp): 1433
  Mutation: N/A
  Promoter: UAS1B8-TEF(504)
  Cloning method: Restriction Enzyme; 5′ cloning site BstBI (not destroyed); 3′ cloning site AscI (not destroyed)
  Sequencing primers: 5′ m13_forward20_primer; 3′ m13_reverse_primer
Terms and licenses: Academic/Nonprofit Terms; Industry Terms: Not Available to Industry
Depositor comments: Discrepancies between the Addgene QC sequence and the depositor's sequence should not affect plasmid function.
How to cite: pUC-UAS1B8-TEF(504) was a gift from Hal Alper (Addgene plasmid # 44372 ; http://n2t.net/addgene:44372 ; RRID:Addgene_44372)
