>Addgene plasmid #44372 | pUC-UAS1B8-TEF(504) | addgene partial sequence | sequence record 62822 | M13_pUC_rev
ATGATTCTTATACTCAGAAGGAAATGCTTAACGATTTCGGGTGTGAGTTGACAAGGAGAGAGAGAAAAGA
AGAGGAAAGGTAATTCGGGGACGGTGGTCTTTTATACCCTTGGCTAAAGTCCCAACCACAAAGCAAAAAA
ATTTTCAGTAGTCTATTTTGCGTCCGGCATGGGTTACCCGGATGGCCAGACAAAGAAACTAGTACAAAGT
CTGAACAAGCGTAGATTCCAGACTGCAGTACCCTACGCCCTTAACGGCAAGTGTGGGAACCGGGGGAGGT
TTGATATGTGGGGTGAAGGGGGCTCTCGCCGGGGTTGGGCCCGCTACTGGGTCAATTTGGGGTCAATTGG
GGCAATTGGGGCTGTTTTTTGGGACACAAATACGCCGCCAACCCGGTCTCTGGTCGACTTCCAGACGCCC
TCACCAGCCCCTCCTTTGCAGCCTCTTTGCCAAAGTTTATTTTGAAAATTCGCACGGTTTTAATTTGGCA
AGTTGGGACATAAGCTTCTGCAGGCATGCCCGGATCGAGGTGGGCGGGAACAACGGTCTCGATAATGTAC
GTACACTACACACAAAGAGAAGCAAGTGGGGGCGGGACTGCACGGCACTTGTGAGACACCTCAGGTCGAC
CCGGATCGAGGTGGGCGGGAACAACGGTCTCGATAATGTACGTACACTACACACAAAGAGAAGCAAGTGG
GGGCGGGACTGCACGGCACTTGTGAGACACCTCAGGGATCCCCGGATCGAGGTGGGCGGGAACAACGGTC
TCGATAAT
